>Addgene plasmid #103804 | pCIBN-EYFP-hTRF2 | depositor full sequence | sequence record 196671 | Full Sequence
TAGTTATTAATAGTAATCAATTACGGGGTCATTAGTTCATAGCCCATATATGGAGTTCCGCGTTACATAA
CTTACGGTAAATGGCCCGCCTGGCTGACCGCCCAACGACCCCCGCCCATTGACGTCAATAATGACGTATG
TTCCCATAGTAACGCCAATAGGGACTTTCCATTGACGTCAATGGGTGGAGTATTTACGGTAAACTGCCCA
CTTGGCAGTACATCAAGTGTATCATATGCCAAGTACGCCCCCTATTGACGTCAATGACGGTAAATGGCCC
GCCTGGCATTATGCCCAGTACATGACCTTATGGGACTTTCCTACTTGGCAGTACATCTACGTATTAGTCA
TCGCTATTACCATGGTGATGCGGTTTTGGCAGTACATCAATGGGCGTGGATAGCGGTTTGACTCACGGGG
ATTTCCAAGTCTCCACCCCATTGACGTCAATGGGAGTTTGTTTTGGCACCAAAATCAACGGGACTTTCCA
AAATGTCGTAACAACTCCGCCCCATTGACGCAAATGGGCGGTAGGCGTGTACGGTGGGAGGTCTATATAA
GCAGAGCTGGTTTAGTGAACCGTCAGATCCGCTAGCGCTCGCCACCATGAATGGAGCTATAGGAGGTGAC
CTTTTGCTCAATTTTCCTGACATGTCGGTCCTAGAGCGCCAAAGGGCTCACCTCAAGTACCTCAATCCCA
CCTTTGATTCTCCTCTCGCCGGCTTCTTTGCCGATTCTTCAATGATTACCGGCGGCGAGATGGACAGCTA
TCTTTCGACTGCCGGTTTGAATCTTCCGATGATGTACGGTGAGACGACGGTGGAAGGTGATTCAAGACTC
TCAATTTCGCCGGAAACGACGCTTGGGACTGGAAATTTCAAGGCAGCGAAGTTTGATACAGAGACTAAGG
ATTGTAATGAGGCGGCGAAGAAGATGACGATGAACAGAGATGACCTAGTAGAAGAAGGAGAAGAAGAGAA
GTCGAAAATAACAGAGCAAAACAATGGGAGCACAAAAAGCATCAAGAAGATGAAACACAAAGCCAAGAAA
GAAGAGAACAATTTCTCTAATGATTCATCTAAAGTGACGAAGGAATTGGAGAAAACGGATTATATTCATG
GACCGGTCGCCACCATGGTGAGCAAGGGCGAGGAGCTGTTCACCGGGGTGGTGCCCATCCTGGTCGAGCT
GGACGGCGACGTAAACGGCCACAAGTTCAGCGTGTCCGGCGAGGGCGAGGGCGATGCCACCTACGGCAAG
CTGACCCTGAAGTTCATCTGCACCACCGGCAAGCTGCCCGTGCCCTGGCCCACCCTCGTGACCACCTTCG
GCTACGGCCTGCAGTGCTTCGCCCGCTACCCCGACCACATGAAGCAGCACGACTTCTTCAAGTCCGCCAT
GCCCGAAGGCTACGTCCAGGAGCGCACCATCTTCTTCAAGGACGACGGCAACTACAAGACCCGCGCCGAG
GTGAAGTTCGAGGGCGACACCCTGGTGAACCGCATCGAGCTGAAGGGCATCGACTTCAAGGAGGACGGCA
ACATCCTGGGGCACAAGCTGGAGTACAACTACAACAGCCACAACGTCTATATCATGGCCGACAAGCAGAA
GAACGGCATCAAGGTGAACTTCAAGATCCGCCACAACATCGAGGACGGCAGCGTGCAGCTCGCCGACCAC
TACCAGCAGAACACCCCCATCGGCGACGGCCCCGTGCTGCTGCCCGACAACCACTACCTGAGCTACCAGT
CCGCCCTGAGCAAAGACCCCAACGAGAAGCGCGATCACATGGTCCTGCTGGAGTTCGTGACCGCCGCCGG
GATCACTCTCGGCATGGACGAGCTGTACAAGTCCGGACTCAGATCTCGAGCTCAAGCTTCGAATTCTGCA
GTCGACATGGCGGGAGGAGGCGGGAGTAGCGACGGCAGCGGGCGGGCAGCTGGCAGGCGGGCGTCCCGCA
GTAGCGGGCGGGCCCGGCGGGGGCGCCACGAGCCGGGGCTGGGGGGCCCGGCGGAGCGCGGCGCGGGGGA
GGCACGGCTGGAAGAGGCAGTCAATCGCTGGGTGCTCAAGTTCTACTTCCACGAGGCGCTGCGGGCCTTT
CGGGGTAGCCGGTACGGGGACTTCAGACAGATCCGGGACATCATGCAGGCTTTGCTTGTCAGGCCCTTGG
GGAAGGAGCACACCGTGTCCCGATTGCTGCGGGTTATGCAGTGTCTGTCGCGGATTGAAGAAGGGGAAAA
TTTAGACTGTTCCTTTGATATGGAGGCTGAGCTCACACCACTGGAATCAGCTATCAATGTGCTGGAGATG
ATTAAAACGGAATTTACACTGACAGAAGCAGTGGTCGAATCCAGTAGAAAACTGGTCAAGGAAGCTGCTG
TCATTATTTGTATCAAAAACAAAGAATTTGAAAAGGCTTCAAAAATTTTGAAAAAACATATGTCCAAGGA
CCCCACAACTCAGAAGCTGAGAAATGATCTCCTGAATATTATTCGAGAAAAGAACTTGGCCCATCCTGTT
ATCCAGAACTTTTCATATGAGACCTTCCAGCAGAAGATGCTGCGCTTCCTGGAGAGCCACCTGGATGACG
CCGAGCCCTACCTCCTCACGATGGCCAAAAAGGCTTTGAAATCTGAGTCCGCTGCCTCAAGTACAGGGAA
GGAAGATAAACAGCCAGCACCAGGGCCTGTGGAAAAGCCACCCAGAGAACCCGCAAGGCAGCTACGGAAT
CCTCCAACCACCATTGGAATGATGACTCTGAAAGCAGCTTTCAAGACTCTGTCTGGTGCACAGGATTCTG
AGGCAGCCTTTGCAAAACTGGACCAGAAGGATCTGGTTCTTCCTACTCAAGCTCTCCCAGCATCACCAGC
CCTCAAAAACAAGAGACCCAGAAAAGATGAAAACGAAAGTTCAGCCCCGGCTGACGGTGAGGGTGGCTCG
GAACTGCAGCCCAAGAACAAGCGCATGACAATAAGCAGATTGGTCTTGGAGGAGGACAGCCAGAGTACTG
AGCCCAGCGCAGGCCTCAACTCCTCCCAGGAGGCCGCTTCAGCGCCACCATCCAAGCCCACCGTTCTCAA
CCAACCCCTCCCTGGAGAGAAGAATCCCAAAGTACCCAAAGGCAAGTGGAACAGCTCTAATGGGGTTGAA
GAAAAGGAGACTTGGGTGGAAGAGGATGAACTGTTTCAAGTTCAGGCACCAGATGAAGACAGTACAACCA
ATATAACA
[165 nt withheld, positions 3229-3393]
TGAGGGATCCACCGGATCTAGATAACTGATCATAATCAGCCATACCACATTTGTAGAGGTTTTACTTGCT
TTAAAAAACCTCCCACACCTCCCCCTGAACCTGAAACATAAAATGAATGCAATTGTTGTTGTTAACTTGT
TTATTGCAGCTTATAATGGTTACAAATAAAGCAATAGCATCACAAATTTCACAAATAAAGCATTTTTTTC
ACTGCATTCTAGTTGTGGTTTGTCCAAACTCATCAATGTATCTTAAGGCGTAAATTGTAAGCGTTAATAT
TTTGTTAAAATTCGCGTTAAATTTTTGTTAAATCAGCTCATTTTTTAACCAATAGGCCGAAATCGGCAAA
ATCCCTTATAAATCAAAAGAATAGACCGAGATAGGGTTGAGTGTTGTTCCAGTTTGGAACAAGAGTCCAC
TATTAAAGAACGTGGACTCCAACGTCAAAGG
[49 nt withheld, positions 3845-3893]
T
[91 nt withheld, positions 3895-3985]
G
[124 nt withheld, positions 3987-4110]
CAGGTGGCACTTTTCGGGGAAATGTGCGCGGAACCCCTATTTGTTTATTTTTCTAAATACATTCAAATAT
GTATCCGCTCATGAGACAATAACCCTGATAAATGCTTCAATAATATTGAAAAAGGAAGAGTCCTGAGGCG
GAAAGAACCAGCTGTGGAATGTGTGTCAGTTAGGGTGTGGAAAGTCCCCAGGCTCCCCAGCAGGCAGAAG
TATGCAAAGCATGCATCTCAATTAGTCAGCAACCAGGTGTGGAAAGTCCCCAGGCTCCCCAGCAGGCAGA
AGTATGCAAAGCATGCATCTCAATTAGTCAGCAACCATAGTCCCGCCCCTAACTCCGCCCATCCCGCCCC
TAACTCCGCCCAGTTCCGCCCATTCTCCGCCCCATGGCTGACTAATTTTTTTTATTTATGCAGAGGCCGA
GGCCGCCTCGGCCTCTGAGCTATTCCAGAAGTAGTGAGGAGGCTTTTTTGGAGGCCTAGGCTTTTGCAAA
GATCGATCAAGAGACAGGATGAGGATCGTTTCGCATGATTGAACAAGATGGATTGCACGCAGGTTCTCCG
GCCGCTTGGGTGGAGAGGCTATTCGGCTATGACTGGGCACAACAGACAATCGGCTGCTCTGATGCCGCCG
TGTTCCGGCTGTCAGCGCAGGGGCGCCCGGTTCTTTTTGTCAAGACCGACCTGTCCGGTGCCCTGAATGA
ACTGCAAGACGAGGCAGCGCGGCTATCGTGGCTGGCCACGACGGGCGTTCCTTGCGCAGCTGTGCTCGAC
GTTGTCACTGAAGCGGGAAGGGACTGGCTGCTATTGGGCGAAGTGCCGGGGCAGGATCTCCTGTCATCTC
ACCTTGCTCCTGCCGAGAAAGTATCCATCATGGCTGATGCAATGCGGCGGCTGCATACGCTTGATCCGGC
TACCTGCCCATTCGACCACCAAGCGAAACATCGCATCGAGCGAGCACGTACTCGGATGGAAGCCGGTCTT
GTCGATCAGGATGATCTGGACGAAGAGCATCAGGGGCTCGCGCCAGCCGAACTGTTCGCCAGGCTCAAGG
CGAGCATGCCCGACGGCGAGGATCTCGTCGTGACCCATGGCGATGCCTGCTTGCCGAATATCATGGTGGA
AAATGGCCGCTTTTCTGGATTCATCGACTGTGGCCGGCTGGGTGTGGCGGACCGCTATCAGGACATAGCG
TTGGCTACCCGTGATATTGCTGAAGAGCTTGGCGGCGAATGGGCTGACCGCTTCCTCGTGCTTTACGGTA
TCGCCGCTCCCGATTCGCAGCGCATCGCCTTCTATCGCCTTCTTGACGAGTTCTTCTGAGCGGGACTCTG
GGGTTCGAAATGACCGACCAAGCGACGCCCAACCTGCCATCACGAGATTTCGATTCCACCGCCGCCTTCT
ATGAAAGGTTGGGCTTCGGAATCGTTTTCCGGGACGCCGGCTGGATGATCCTCCAGCGCGGGGATCTCAT
GCTGGAGTTCTTCGCCCACCCTAGGGGGAGGCTAACTGAAACACGGAAGGAGACAATACCGGAAGGAACC
CGCGCTATGACGGCAATAAAAAGACAGAATAAAACGCACGGTGTTGGGTCGTTTGTTCATAAACGCGGGG
TTCGGTCCCAGGGCTGGCACTCTGTCGATACCCCACCGAGACCCCATTGGGGCCAATACGCCCGCGTTTC
TTCCTTTTCCCCACCCCACCCCCCAAGTTCGGGTGAAGGCCCAGGGCTCGCAGCCAACGTCGGGGCGGCA
GGCCCTGCCATAGCCTCAGGTTACTCATATATACTTTAGATTGATTTAAAACTTCATTTTTAATTTAAAA
GGATCTAGGTGAAGATCCTTTTTGATAATCTCATGACCAAAATCCCTTAACGTGAGTTTTCGTTCCACTG
AGCGTCAGACCCCGTAGAAAAGATCAAAGGATCTTCTTGAGATCCTTTTTTTCTGCGCGTAATCTGCTGC
TTGCAAACAAAAAAACCACCGCTACCAGCGGTGGTTTGTTTGCCGGATCAAGAGCTACCAACTCTTTTTC
CGAAGGTAACTGGCTTCAGCAGAGCGCAGATACCAAATACTGTCCTTCTAGTGTAGCCGTAGTTAGGCCA
CCACTTCAAGAACTCTGTAGCACCGCCTACATACCTCGCTCTGCTAATCCTGTTACCAGTGGCTGCTGCC
AGTGGCGATAAGTCGTGTCTTACCGGGTTGGACTCAAGACGATAGTTACCGGATAAGGCGCAGCGGTCGG
GCTGAACGGGGGGTTCGTGCACACAGCCCAGCTTGGAGCGAACGACCTACACCGAACTGAGATACCTACA
GCGTGAGCTATGAGAAAGCGCCACGCTTCCCGAAGGGAGAAAGGCGGACAGGTATCCGGTAAGCGGCAGG
GTCGGAACAGGAGAGCGCACGAGGGAGCTTCCAGGGGGAAACGCCTGGTATCTTTATAGTCCTGTCGGGT
TTCGCCACCTCTGACTTGAGCGTCGATTTTTGTGATGCTCGTCAGGGGGGCGGAGCCTATGGAAAAACGC
CAGCAACGCGGCCTTTTTACGGTTCCTGGCCTTTTGCTGGCCTTTTGCTCACATGTTCTTTCCTGCGTTA
TCCCCTGATTCTGTGGATAACCGTATTACCGCCATGCAT
Features (pLannotate 1.2.2; 16 found; start..end, strand, type, name):
     61..364     +  enhancer       CMV enhancer: human cytomegalovirus immediate early enhancer
    365..568     +  promoter       CMV promoter: human cytomegalovirus (CMV) immediate early promoter
    607..1116    +  CDS            CIBN: N-terminal portion of the CIB1 transcription factor from Arabidopsis thaliana binds to CRY2 (cryptochrome 2) that has absorbed blue light (Kennedy et al., 2010)
   1135..1851    +  CDS            EYFP: EYFP is a basic (constitutively fluorescent) green/yellow fluorescent protein published in 1996, derived from Aequorea victoria. It is reported to be a very rapidly-maturing weak dimer with high acid sensitivity.
   1852..1896    +  misc_feature   MCS (fragment): multiple cloning site
   1897..3393    +  CDS            TERF2 (fragment) (sequence partly withheld): TERF2_HUMAN - Also known as TRBF2, TRF2. Experimental evidence at protein level: Swiss-Prot protein existence level 1. Binds the telomeric double-stranded 5'-TTAGGG-3' repeat and plays a central role in telomere maintenance and protection against end-to-end fusion of chromosomes. In addition to its telomeric DNA- binding role, required to recruit a number of factors and enzymes required for telomere protection, including the shelterin complex, TERF2IP/RAP1 and DCLRE1B/Apollo. Component of the shelterin complex (telosome) that is involved in the regulation of telomere length and protection. She
   3420..3504    +  CDS            large T antigen (fragment): large T antigen from SV40 (simian virus 40)
   3527..3648    +  polyA_signal   SV40 poly(A) signal: SV40 polyadenylation signal
   3682..4110    -  rep_origin     f1 ori (sequence partly withheld): f1 bacteriophage origin of replication; arrow indicates direction of (+) strand synthesis
   4137..4241    +  promoter       AmpR promoter: bla
   4243..4600    +  promoter       SV40 promoter: SV40 enhancer and early promoter
   4635..5429    +  CDS            NeoR/KanR: aminoglycoside phosphotransferase from Tn5; aph(3')-II (or nptII); confers resistance to neomycin, kanamycin, and G418 (Geneticin®)
   5450..5602    +  CDS            ble (fragment): BLE_KLEPN - Experimental evidence at protein level: Swiss-Prot protein existence level 1. Binding protein with a strong affinity to the bleomycin family of antibiotics. Binds to CL990; an antimitotic-antibiotic compound. From Klebsiella pneumoniae.
   5661..5708    +  polyA_signal   HSV TK poly(A) signal: herpes simplex virus thymidine kinase polyadenylation signal (Cole and Stacy, 1985)
   5799..5815    -  polyA_signal   bGH poly(A) signal (fragment): bovine growth hormone polyadenylation signal
   6037..6625    +  rep_origin     ori: high-copy-number ColE1/pMB1/pBR322/pUC origin of replication
