>Addgene plasmid #103804 | pCIBN-EYFP-hTRF2 | addgene full sequence | sequence record 199232 | Addgene NGS Result
TTATTAATAGTAATCAATTACGGGGTCATTAGTTCATAGCCCATATATGGAGTTCCGCGTTACATAACTT
ACGGTAAATGGCCCGCCTGGCTGACCGCCCAACGACCCCCGCCCATTGACGTCAATAATGACGTATGTTC
CCATAGTAACGCCAATAGGGACTTTCCATTGACGTCAATGGGTGGAGTATTTACGGTAAACTGCCCACTT
GGCAGTACATCAAGTGTATCATATGCCAAGTACGCCCCCTATTGACGTCAATGACGGTAAATGGCCCGCC
TGGCATTATGCCCAGTACATGACCTTATGGGACTTTCCTACTTGGCAGTACATCTACGTATTAGTCATCG
CTATTACCATGGTGATGCGGTTTTGGCAGTACATCAATGGGCGTGGATAGCGGTTTGACTCACGGGGATT
TCCAAGTCTCCACCCCATTGACGTCAATGGGAGTTTGTTTTGGCACCAAAATCAACGGGACTTTCCAAAA
TGTCGTAACAACTCCGCCCCATTGACGCAAATGGGCGGTAGGCGTGTACGGTGGGAGGTCTATATAAGCA
GAGCTGGTTTAGTGAACCGTCAGATCCGCTAGCGCTCGCCACCATGAATGGAGCTATAGGAGGTGACCTT
TTGCTCAATTTTCCTGACATGTCGGTCCTAGAGCGCCAAAGGGCTCACCTCAAGTACCTCAATCCCACCT
TTGATTCTCCTCTCGCCGGCTTCTTTGCCGATTCTTCAATGATTACCGGCGGCGAGATGGACAGCTATCT
TTCGACTGCCGGTTTGAATCTTCCGATGATGTACGGTGAGACGACGGTGGAAGGTGATTCAAGACTCTCA
ATTTCGCCGGAAACGACGCTTGGGACTGGAAATTTCAAGGCAGCGAAGTTTGATACAGAGACTAAGGATT
GTAATGAGGCGGCGAAGAAGATGACGATGAACAGAGATGACCTAGTAGAAGAAGGAGAAGAAGAGAAGTC
GAAAATAACAGAGCAAAACAATGGGAGCACAAAAAGCATCAAGAAGATGAAACACAAAGCCAAGAAAGAA
GAGAACAATTTCTCTAATGATTCATCTAAAGTGACGAAGGAATTGGAGAAAACGGATTATATTCATGGAC
CGGTCGCCACCATGGTGAGCAAGGGCGAGGAGCTGTTCACCGGGGTGGTGCCCATCCTGGTCGAGCTGGA
CGGCGACGTAAACGGCCACAAGTTCAGCGTGTCCGGCGAGGGCGAGGGCGATGCCACCTACGGCAAGCTG
ACCCTGAAGTTCATCTGCACCACCGGCAAGCTGCCCGTGCCCTGGCCCACCCTCGTGACCACCTTCGGCT
ACGGCCTGCAGTGCTTCGCCCGCTACCCCGACCACATGAAGCAGCACGACTTCTTCAAGTCCGCCATGCC
CGAAGGCTACGTCCAGGAGCGCACCATCTTCTTCAAGGACGACGGCAACTACAAGACCCGCGCCGAGGTG
AAGTTCGAGGGCGACACCCTGGTGAACCGCATCGAGCTGAAGGGCATCGACTTCAAGGAGGACGGCAACA
TCCTGGGGCACAAGCTGGAGTACAACTACAACAGCCACAACGTCTATATCATGGCCGACAAGCAGAAGAA
CGGCATCAAGGTGAACTTCAAGATCCGCCACAACATCGAGGACGGCAGCGTGCAGCTCGCCGACCACTAC
CAGCAGAACACCCCCATCGGCGACGGCCCCGTGCTGCTGCCCGACAACCACTACCTGAGCTACCAGTCCG
CCCTGAGCAAAGACCCCAACGAGAAGCGCGATCACATGGTCCTGCTGGAGTTCGTGACCGCCGCCGGGAT
CACTCTCGGCATGGACGAGCTGTACAAGTCCGGACTCAGATCTCGAGCTCAAGCTTCGAATTCTGCAGTC
GACATGGCGGGAGGAGGCGGGAGTAGCGACGGCAGCGGGCGGGCAGCTGGCAGGCGGGCGTCCCGCAGTA
GCGGGCGGGCCCGGCGGGGGCGCCACGAGCCGGGGCTGGGGGGCCCGGCGGAGCGCGGCGCGGGGGAGGC
ACGGCTGGAAGAGGCAGTCAATCGCTGGGTGCTCAAGTTCTACTTCCACGAGGCGCTGCGGGCCTTTCGG
GGTAGCCGGTACGGGGACTTCAGACAGATCCGGGACATCATGCAGGCTTTGCTTGTCAGGCCCTTGGGGA
AGGAGCACACCGTGTCCCGATTGCTGCGGGTTATGCAGTGTCTGTCGCGGATTGAAGAAGGGGAAAATTT
AGACTGTTCCTTTGATATGGAGGCTGAGCTCACACCACTGGAATCAGCTATCAATGTGCTGGAGATGATT
AAAACGGAATTTACACTGACAGAAGCAGTGGTCGAATCCAGTAGAAAACTGGTCAAGGAAGCTGCTGTCA
TTATTTGTATCAAAAACAAAGAATTTGAAAAGGCTTCAAAAATTTTGAAAAAACATATGTCCAAGGACCC
CACAACTCAGAAGCTGAGAAATGATCTCCTGAATATTATTCGAGAAAAGAACTTGGCCCATCCTGTTATC
CAGAACTTTTCATATGAGACCTTCCAGCAGAAGATGCTGCGCTTCCTGGAGAGCCACCTGGATGACGCCG
AGCCCTACCTCCTCACGATGGCCAAAAAGGCTTTGAAATCTGAGTCCGCTGCCTCAAGTACAGGGAAGGA
AGATAAACAGCCAGCACCAGGGCCTGTGGAAAAGCCACCCAGAGAACCCGCAAGGCAGCTACGGAATCCT
CCAACCACCATTGGAATGATGACTCTGAAAGCAGCTTTCAAGACTCTGTCTGGTGCACAGGATTCTGAGG
CAGCCTTTGCAAAACTGGACCAGAAGGATCTGGTTCTTCCTACTCAAGCTCTCCCAGCATCACCAGCCCT
CAAAAACAAGAGACCCAGAAAAGATGAAAACGAAAGTTCAGCCCCGGCTGACGGTGAGGGTGGCTCGGAA
CTGCAGCCCAAGAACAAGCGCATGACAATAAGCAGATTGGTCTTGGAGGAGGACAGCCAGAGTACTGAGC
CCAGCGCAGGCCTCAACTCCTCCCAGGAGGCCGCTTCAGCGCCACCATCCAAGCCCACCGTTCTCAACCA
ACCCCTCCCTGGAGAGAAGAATCCCAAAGTACCCAAAGGCAAGTGGAACAGCTCTAATGGGGTTGAAGAA
AAGGAGACTTGGGTGGAAGAGGATGAACTGTTTCAAGTTCAGGCACCAGATGAAGACAGTACAACCAATA
TAACA
[165 nt withheld, positions 3226-3390]
TGAGGGATCCACCGGATCTAGATAACTGATCATAATCAGCCATACCACATTTGTAGAGGTTTTACTTGCT
TTAAAAAACCTCCCACACCTCCCCCTGAACCTGAAACATAAAATGAATGCAATTGTTGTTGTTAACTTGT
TTATTGCAGCTTATAATGGTTACAAATAAAGCAATAGCATCACAAATTTCACAAATAAAGCATTTTTTTC
ACTGCATTCTAGTTGTGGTTTGTCCAAACTCATCAATGTATCTTAAGGCGTAAATTGTAAGCGTTAATAT
TTTGTTAAAATTCGCGTTAAATTTTTGTTAAATCAGCTCATTTTTTAACCAATAGGCCGAAATCGGCAAA
ATCCCTTATAAATCAAAAGAATAGACCGAGATAGGGTTGAGTGTTGTTCCAGTTTGGAACAAGAGTCCAC
TATTAAAGAACGTGGACTCCAACGTCAAAGG
[49 nt withheld, positions 3842-3890]
T
[91 nt withheld, positions 3892-3982]
G
[124 nt withheld, positions 3984-4107]
CAGGTGGCACTTTTCGGGGAAATGTGCGCGGAACCCCTATTTGTTTATTTTTCTAAATACATTCAAATAT
GTATCCGCTCATGAGACAATAACCCTGATAAATGCTTCAATAATATTGAAAAAGGAAGAGTCCTGAGGCG
GAAAGAACCAGCTGTGGAATGTGTGTCAGTTAGGGTGTGGAAAGTCCCCAGGCTCCCCAGCAGGCAGAAG
TATGCAAAGCATGCATCTCAATTAGTCAGCAACCAGGTGTGGAAAGTCCCCAGGCTCCCCAGCAGGCAGA
AGTATGCAAAGCATGCATCTCAATTAGTCAGCAACCATAGTCCCGCCCCTAACTCCGCCCATCCCGCCCC
TAACTCCGCCCAGTTCCGCCCATTCTCCGCCCCATGGCTGACTAATTTTTTTTATTTATGCAGAGGCCGA
GGCCGCCTCGGCCTCTGAGCTATTCCAGAAGTAGTGAGGAGGCTTTTTTGGAGGCCTAGGCTTTTGCAAA
GATCGATCAAGAGACAGGATGAGGATCGTTTCGCATGATTGAACAAGATGGATTGCACGCAGGTTCTCCG
GCCGCTTGGGTGGAGAGGCTATTCGGCTATGACTGGGCACAACAGACAATCGGCTGCTCTGATGCCGCCG
TGTTCCGGCTGTCAGCGCAGGGGCGCCCGGTTCTTTTTGTCAAGACCGACCTGTCCGGTGCCCTGAATGA
ACTGCAAGACGAGGCAGCGCGGCTATCGTGGCTGGCCACGACGGGCGTTCCTTGCGCAGCTGTGCTCGAC
GTTGTCACTGAAGCGGGAAGGGACTGGCTGCTATTGGGCGAAGTGCCGGGGCAGGATCTCCTGTCATCTC
ACCTTGCTCCTGCCGAGAAAGTATCCATCATGGCTGATGCAATGCGGCGGCTGCATACGCTTGATCCGGC
TACCTGCCCATTCGACCACCAAGCGAAACATCGCATCGAGCGAGCACGTACTCGGATGGAAGCCGGTCTT
GTCGATCAGGATGATCTGGACGAAGAGCATCAGGGGCTCGCGCCAGCCGAACTGTTCGCCAGGCTCAAGG
CGAGCATGCCCGACGGCGAGGATCTCGTCGTGACCCATGGCGATGCCTGCTTGCCGAATATCATGGTGGA
AAATGGCCGCTTTTCTGGATTCATCGACTGTGGCCGGCTGGGTGTGGCGGACCGCTATCAGGACATAGCG
TTGGCTACCCGTGATATTGCTGAAGAGCTTGGCGGCGAATGGGCTGACCGCTTCCTCGTGCTTTACGGTA
TCGCCGCTCCCGATTCGCAGCGCATCGCCTTCTATCGCCTTCTTGACGAGTTCTTCTGAGCGGGACTCTG
GGGTTCGAAATGACCGACCAAGCGACGCCCAACCTGCCATCACGAGATTTCGATTCCACCGCCGCCTTCT
ATGAAAGGTTGGGCTTCGGAATCGTTTTCCGGGACGCCGGCTGGATGATCCTCCAGCGCGGGGATCTCAT
GCTGGAGTTCTTCGCCCACCCTAGGGGGAGGCTAACTGAAACACGGAAGGAGACAATACCGGAAGGAACC
CGCGCTATGACGGCAATAAAAAGACAGAATAAAACGCACGGTGTTGGGTCGTTTGTTCATAAACGCGGGG
TTCGGTCCCAGGGCTGGCACTCTGTCGATACCCCACCGAGACCCCATTGGGGCCAATACGCCCGCGTTTC
TTCCTTTTCCCCACCCCACCCCCCAAGTTCGGGTGAAGGCCCAGGGCTCGCAGCCAACGTCGGGGCGGCA
GGCCCTGCCATAGCCTCAGGTTACTCATATATACTTTAGATTGATTTAAAACTTCATTTTTAATTTAAAA
GGATCTAGGTGAAGATCCTTTTTGATAATCTCATGACCAAAATCCCTTAACGTGAGTTTTCGTTCCACTG
AGCGTCAGACCCCGTAGAAAAGATCAAAGGATCTTCTTGAGATCCTTTTTTTCTGCGCGTAATCTGCTGC
TTGCAAACAAAAAAACCACCGCTACCAGCGGTGGTTTGTTTGCCGGATCAAGAGCTACCAACTCTTTTTC
CGAAGGTAACTGGCTTCAGCAGAGCGCAGATACCAAATACTGTTCTTCTAGTGTAGCCGTAGTTAGGCCA
CCACTTCAAGAACTCTGTAGCACCGCCTACATACCTCGCTCTGCTAATCCTGTTACCAGTGGCTGCTGCC
AGTGGCGATAAGTCGTGTCTTACCGGGTTGGACTCAAGACGATAGTTACCGGATAAGGCGCAGCGGTCGG
GCTGAACGGGGGGTTCGTGCACACAGCCCAGCTTGGAGCGAACGACCTACACCGAACTGAGATACCTACA
GCGTGAGCTATGAGAAAGCGCCACGCTTCCCGAAGGGAGAAAGGCGGACAGGTATCCGGTAAGCGGCAGG
GTCGGAACAGGAGAGCGCACGAGGGAGCTTCCAGGGGGAAACGCCTGGTATCTTTATAGTCCTGTCGGGT
TTCGCCACCTCTGACTTGAGCGTCGATTTTTGTGATGCTCGTCAGGGGGGCGGAGCCTATGGAAAAACGC
CAGCAACGCGGCCTTTTTACGGTTCCTGGCCTTTTGCTGGCCTTTTGCTCACATGTTCTTTCCTGCGTTA
TCCCCTGATTCTGTGGATAACCGTATTACCGCCATGCATTAG
Features (pLannotate 1.2.2; 16 found; start..end, strand, type, name):
     58..361     +  enhancer       CMV enhancer: human cytomegalovirus immediate early enhancer
    362..565     +  promoter       CMV promoter: human cytomegalovirus (CMV) immediate early promoter
    604..1113    +  CDS            CIBN: N-terminal portion of the CIB1 transcription factor from Arabidopsis thaliana binds to CRY2 (cryptochrome 2) that has absorbed blue light (Kennedy et al., 2010)
   1132..1848    +  CDS            EYFP: EYFP is a basic (constitutively fluorescent) green/yellow fluorescent protein published in 1996, derived from Aequorea victoria. It is reported to be a very rapidly-maturing weak dimer with high acid sensitivity.
   1849..1893    +  misc_feature   MCS (fragment): multiple cloning site
   1894..3390    +  CDS            TERF2 (fragment) (sequence partly withheld): TERF2_HUMAN - Also known as TRBF2, TRF2. Experimental evidence at protein level: Swiss-Prot protein existence level 1. Binds the telomeric double-stranded 5'-TTAGGG-3' repeat and plays a central role in telomere maintenance and protection against end-to-end fusion of chromosomes. In addition to its telomeric DNA- binding role, required to recruit a number of factors and enzymes required for telomere protection, including the shelterin complex, TERF2IP/RAP1 and DCLRE1B/Apollo. Component of the shelterin complex (telosome) that is involved in the regulation of telomere length and protection. She
   3417..3501    +  CDS            large T antigen (fragment): large T antigen from SV40 (simian virus 40)
   3524..3645    +  polyA_signal   SV40 poly(A) signal: SV40 polyadenylation signal
   3679..4107    -  rep_origin     f1 ori (sequence partly withheld): f1 bacteriophage origin of replication; arrow indicates direction of (+) strand synthesis
   4134..4238    +  promoter       AmpR promoter: bla
   4240..4597    +  promoter       SV40 promoter: SV40 enhancer and early promoter
   4632..5426    +  CDS            NeoR/KanR: aminoglycoside phosphotransferase from Tn5; aph(3')-II (or nptII); confers resistance to neomycin, kanamycin, and G418 (Geneticin®)
   5447..5599    +  CDS            ble (fragment): BLE_KLEPN - Experimental evidence at protein level: Swiss-Prot protein existence level 1. Binding protein with a strong affinity to the bleomycin family of antibiotics. Binds to CL990; an antimitotic-antibiotic compound. From Klebsiella pneumoniae.
   5658..5705    +  polyA_signal   HSV TK poly(A) signal: herpes simplex virus thymidine kinase polyadenylation signal (Cole and Stacy, 1985)
   5796..5812    -  polyA_signal   bGH poly(A) signal (fragment): bovine growth hormone polyadenylation signal
   6034..6622    +  rep_origin     ori: high-copy-number ColE1/pMB1/pBR322/pUC origin of replication
