[The description below was written by a language model from this plasmid's Addgene catalogue record, the feature table of its GenBank file and pLannotate feature annotations shown in this document.]
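Description:
pCIBN-EYFP-hTRF2 is a 6.7 kb mammalian expression plasmid built on the Clontech pEGFP-C1 backbone, from which the original EGFP was excised with NheI and BamHI and replaced by a three-part fusion gene. It replicates in E. coli from a high-copy ColE1/pUC-type origin and also carries an f1 origin. A single Tn5 aminoglycoside phosphotransferase gene (NeoR/KanR) provides both selections. It is preceded by a bacterial bla promoter for kanamycin resistance and by the SV40 enhancer/early promoter for G418 selection in mammalian cells, and it ends with an HSV TK polyadenylation signal. Short hits annotated as ble, bGH poly(A) and SV40 large T antigen are fragments and probably backbone remnants rather than functional parts.

The payload is driven by the CMV immediate early enhancer and promoter and terminated by the SV40 poly(A) signal. It encodes CIBN, the N-terminal portion of the Arabidopsis thaliana CIB1 transcription factor, followed by EYFP, a short stretch of residual multiple cloning site, and human TRF2 (TERF2). The TRF2 portion lacks amino acids 1-42 and residue 476 relative to the reference protein. TRF2 binds double-stranded telomeric repeats as part of the shelterin complex, so the fusion accumulates at telomeres, where EYFP makes them visible. CIBN binds the CRY2 photolyase homology region (PHR) once it has absorbed blue light.

The construct serves as a "Localizer" in the BLInCR system, marking telomeres and recruiting a separately expressed PHR-tagged effector to them on blue-light illumination in living cells. The depositor and sequencing-derived full sequences give matching annotations. The two additional GenBank records are partial: one covers only the EYFP coding sequence and the other is an unannotated 513 bp segment.
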