Addgene plasmid #103804: pCIBN-EYFP-hTRF2
Purpose: BLInCR 'Localizer' construct that marks the telomeres and is targeted by a PHR-tagged effector upon illumination with blue light
Depositing lab: Karsten Rippe. Depositing organization: Deutsches Krebsforschungszentrum (DKFZ). Publication: Real-time observation of light-controlled transcription in living cells. Rademacher A, Erdel F, Trojanowski J, Schumacher S, Rippe K. J Cell Sci. 2017 Dec 15;130(24):4213-4224. doi: 10.1242/jcs.205534. Epub 2017 Nov 9. PubMed 29122982.
Backbone
  Vector backbone: pEGFP-C1
  Backbone manufacturer: Clontech
  Backbone size w/o insert (bp): 3932
  Vector type: Mammalian Expression
  Selectable markers: Neomycin (select with G418)
Growth in bacteria
  Bacterial resistance: Kanamycin, 50 μg/mL
  Growth temperature: 37°C
  Growth strain: DH5alpha
  Copy number: High Copy
Gene/Insert
  Gene/Insert name: CIBN-EYFP-hTRF2 (alt name: N-terminus of CIB1)
  Species: H. sapiens (human), A. thaliana (mustard weed)
  Insert size (bp): 2807
  Mutation: hTRF2: deletion of amino acids 1-42 and 476 compared to NP_005643.2
  Entrez Gene: CIB1 (a.k.a. AT4G34530, T4L20.110, T4L20_110, cryptochrome-interacting basic-helix-loop-helix 1); TERF2 (a.k.a. TRBF2, TRF2)
  Promoter: CMV
  Cloning method: Restriction Enzyme; 5′ cloning site NheI (not destroyed); 3′ cloning site BamHI (not destroyed)
  Sequencing primers: 5′ CMV-F
Terms and licenses: Academic/Nonprofit Terms; Industry Terms: Not Available to Industry
Depositor comments: EGFP was cut out from the backbone (NheI/BamHI cuts)
How to cite: pCIBN-EYFP-hTRF2 was a gift from Karsten Rippe (Addgene plasmid # 103804 ; http://n2t.net/addgene:103804 ; RRID:Addgene_103804)
