LOCUS       Exported 513 bp ds-DNA linear SYN 05-JUL-2021
DEFINITION  BLInCR 'Localizer' construct that marks the telomeres and is
            targeted by a PHR-tagged effector upon illumination with blue light.
ACCESSION   .
VERSION     .
KEYWORDS    pCIBN-EYFP-hTRF2
SOURCE      synthetic DNA construct
  ORGANISM  synthetic DNA construct
REFERENCE   1 (bases 1 to 513)
  AUTHORS   Rademacher A, Erdel F, Trojanowski J, Schumacher S, Rippe K
  TITLE     Real-time observation of light-controlled transcription in living
            cells.
  JOURNAL   J Cell Sci. 2017 Dec 15;130(24):4213-4224. doi: 10.1242/jcs.205534.
            Epub 2017 Nov 9.
  PUBMED    29122982
REFERENCE   2 (bases 1 to 513)
  AUTHORS   .
  TITLE     Direct Submission
  JOURNAL   Exported Jul 5, 2021 from SnapGene Server 1.1.58
            http://www.snapgene.com
FEATURES             Location/Qualifiers
     source          1..513
                     /organism="synthetic DNA construct"
                     /mol_type="other DNA"
ORIGIN
        1 atgaatggag ctataggagg tgaccttttg ctcaattttc ctgacatgtc ggtcctagag
       61 cgccaaaggg ctcacctcaa gtacctcaat cccacctttg attctcctct cgccggcttc
      121 tttgccgatt cttcaatgat taccggcggc gagatggaca gctatctttc gactgccggt
      181 ttgaatcttc cgatgatgta cggtgagacg acggtggaag gtgattcaag actctcaatt
      241 tcgccggaaa cgacgcttgg gactggaaat ttcaaggcag cgaagtttga tacagagact
      301 aaggattgta atgaggcggc gaagaagatg acgatgaaca gagatgacct agtagaagaa
      361 ggagaagaag agaagtcgaa aataacagag caaaacaatg ggagcacaaa aagcatcaag
      421 aagatgaaac acaaagccaa gaaagaagag aacaatttct ctaatgattc atctaaagtg
      481 acgaaggaat tggagaaaac ggattatatt cat
//
