LOCUS       Exported 717 bp ds-DNA linear SYN 09-JUL-2021
DEFINITION  BLInCR 'Localizer' construct that marks the telomeres and is
            targeted by a PHR-tagged effector upon illumination with blue light.
ACCESSION   .
VERSION     .
KEYWORDS    pCIBN-EYFP-hTRF2
SOURCE      synthetic DNA construct
  ORGANISM  synthetic DNA construct
REFERENCE   1 (bases 1 to 717)
  AUTHORS   Rademacher A, Erdel F, Trojanowski J, Schumacher S, Rippe K
  TITLE     Real-time observation of light-controlled transcription in living
            cells.
  JOURNAL   J Cell Sci. 2017 Dec 15;130(24):4213-4224. doi: 10.1242/jcs.205534.
            Epub 2017 Nov 9.
  PUBMED    29122982
REFERENCE   2 (bases 1 to 717)
  AUTHORS   .
  TITLE     Direct Submission
  JOURNAL   Exported Jul 9, 2021 from SnapGene Server 1.1.58
            http://www.snapgene.com
FEATURES             Location/Qualifiers
     source          1..717
                     /organism="synthetic DNA construct"
                     /mol_type="other DNA"
     CDS             1..717
                     /codon_start=1
                     /product="enhanced YFP"
                     /label=EYFP
                     /note="mammalian codon-optimized"
                     /translation="MVSKGEELFTGVVPILVELDGDVNGHKFSVSGEGEGDATYGKLTL
                     KFICTTGKLPVPWPTLVTTFGYGLQCFARYPDHMKQHDFFKSAMPEGYVQERTIFFKDD
                     GNYKTRAEVKFEGDTLVNRIELKGIDFKEDGNILGHKLEYNYNSHNVYIMADKQKNGIK
                     VNFKIRHNIEDGSVQLADHYQQNTPIGDGPVLLPDNHYLSYQSALSKDPNEKRDHMVLL
                     EFVTAAGITLGMDELYK"
     primer_bind     complement(46..67)
                     /label=EGFP-N
                     /note="EGFP, reverse primer"
     primer_bind     complement(307..326)
                     /label=EXFP-R
                     /note="For distinguishing EGFP variants, reverse primer"
     primer_bind     654..675
                     /label=EGFP-C
                     /note="EGFP, forward primer"
ORIGIN
        1 atggtgagca agggcgagga gctgttcacc ggggtggtgc ccatcctggt cgagctggac
       61 ggcgacgtaa acggccacaa gttcagcgtg tccggcgagg gcgagggcga tgccacctac
      121 ggcaagctga ccctgaagtt catctgcacc accggcaagc tgcccgtgcc ctggcccacc
      181 ctcgtgacca ccttcggcta cggcctgcag tgcttcgccc gctaccccga ccacatgaag
      241 cagcacgact tcttcaagtc cgccatgccc gaaggctacg tccaggagcg caccatcttc
      301 ttcaaggacg acggcaacta caagacccgc gccgaggtga agttcgaggg cgacaccctg
      361 gtgaaccgca tcgagctgaa gggcatcgac ttcaaggagg acggcaacat cctggggcac
      421 aagctggagt acaactacaa cagccacaac gtctatatca tggccgacaa gcagaagaac
      481 ggcatcaagg tgaacttcaa gatccgccac aacatcgagg acggcagcgt gcagctcgcc
      541 gaccactacc agcagaacac ccccatcggc gacggccccg tgctgctgcc cgacaaccac
      601 tacctgagct accagtccgc cctgagcaaa gaccccaacg agaagcgcga tcacatggtc
      661 ctgctggagt tcgtgaccgc cgccgggatc actctcggca tggacgagct gtacaag
//
